Addgene plasmid #8739: pKT0240
Depositing lab: Kurt Thorn. Depositing organization: Harvard University. Publication: Optimized cassettes for fluorescent protein tagging in Saccharomyces cerevisiae. Sheff MA, Thorn KS. Yeast 2004 Jun;21(8):661-70. 10.1002/yea.1130 PubMed 15197731.
Backbone
  Vector backbone: pFA6a-link
  Backbone size w/o insert (bp): 5331
  Vector type: Yeast Expression
  Selectable markers: S. pombe HIS5
Growth in bacteria
  Bacterial resistance: Ampicillin, 100 μg/mL
  Growth temperature: 37°C
  Growth strain: DH5alpha
  Copy number: Unknown
Gene/Insert
  Gene/Insert name: yECitrine (alt names: Codon-optimized GFP variant; pKT240 (pFA6a–link–yECitrine–13Myc–SpHIS5))
  Mutation: yEGFP with S65G, V68L, Q69M, S72A, T203Y
  Tag / fusion protein: Codon optimized linker (N terminal on backbone); 13x Myc (C terminal on backbone)
  Cloning method: Restriction Enzyme; 5′ cloning site PacI (not destroyed); 3′ cloning site AscI (not destroyed)
  Sequencing primers: 5′ SP6
Terms and licenses: Academic/Nonprofit Terms; Industry Terms: Not Available to Industry
Depositor comments: Full name of this plasmid is pFA6a-link-yECitrine-13Myc-SpHIS5. yECitrine is created by mutagenesis from a codon-optimized green fluorescent protein - yEGFP1 (Cormack et al. 1997). This yEGFP variant is cloned into pDH5, replacing YFP. An codon-optimized linker was added into the yEGFP variant to improve expression level. The selectable marker, Sz. pombe HIS5 (SpHIS5), complements S. cerevisiae HIS3. The yeast GFP used to create this plasmid contained a point mutation M233I that is present in all GFP variants derived from this original yEGFP. The mutation had no effect on fluorescence (see associated publication for more details).
How to cite: pKT0240 was a gift from Kurt Thorn (Addgene plasmid # 8739 ; http://n2t.net/addgene:8739 ; RRID:Addgene_8739)
