[The description below was written by a language model from this plasmid's Addgene catalogue record and pLannotate feature annotations shown in this document.]
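Description:
pKT0240, whose full name is pFA6a-link-yECitrine-13Myc-SpHIS5, is a yeast tagging cassette plasmid built on the pFA6a-link backbone. It is listed as a yeast expression vector, but neither the record nor the feature table shows a yeast replication origin or a yeast promoter upstream of the fluorescent protein. This fits the purpose given in the associated publication title, which is fluorescent protein tagging in Saccharomyces cerevisiae. In pFA6a-series plasmids this generally means amplifying the cassette by PCR and integrating it at the 3′ end of a chromosomal gene, so that the fusion is driven by the target gene's own promoter. The plasmid is propagated in E. coli through a high-copy ColE1/pUC-type origin with ampicillin resistance (AmpR). SP6 and T7 promoters flank the cassette region.

The payload begins with a codon-optimized linker, added to improve expression, followed by yECitrine. This yellow variant was derived by mutagenesis from yeast codon-optimized yEGFP1 and carries S65G, V68L, Q69M, S72A and T203Y. It also inherits an M233I change that the depositor reports has no effect on fluorescence. The automated annotation labels this ORF as an Aequorea victoria-derived fluorescent protein. The ORF sits between retained PacI and AscI sites and is followed in frame by 13 tandem Myc epitopes and the S. cerevisiae ADH1 terminator, so tagged proteins can be both imaged and detected immunologically. Selection in yeast uses the Schizosaccharomyces pombe HIS5 gene, which complements S. cerevisiae his3. It is expressed from the Ashbya gossypii TEF promoter and terminator, and the annotation tool matched this ORF to the homologous S. cerevisiae HIS3 protein.
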