Features (pLannotate 1.2.2; 14 found; start..end, strand, type, name):
     45..388     +  promoter       TEF promoter: Ashbya gossypii TEF promoter
    431..1084    +  CDS            HIS3: HIS7_YEAST - Experimental evidence at protein level: Swiss-Prot protein existence level 1. From Saccharomyces cerevisiae (strain ATCC 204508 / S288c) (Baker's yeast).
   1091..1288    +  terminator     TEF terminator: Ashbya gossypii TEF terminator
   1393..1411    -  promoter       T7 promoter: promoter for bacteriophage T7 RNA polymerase
   1433..1486    -  CDS            lacI (fragment): lac repressor; lacI; The lac repressor binds to the lac operator to inhibit transcription in E. coli. This inhibition can be relieved by adding lactose or isopropyl-β-D-thiogalactopyranoside (IPTG).
   1669..2257    -  rep_origin     ori: high-copy-number ColE1/pMB1/pBR322/pUC origin of replication
   2428..3288    -  CDS            AmpR: β-lactamase; bla; confers resistance to ampicillin, carbenicillin, and related antibiotics
   3289..3393    -  promoter       AmpR promoter: bla
   3488..3523    +  CDS            rop (fragment): Rop protein, which maintains plasmids at low copy number; rop
   3625..3676    +  misc_feature   bom (fragment): basis of mobility region from pBR322
   3739..3757    +  promoter       SP6 promoter: promoter for bacteriophage SP6 RNA polymerase
   3827..4540    +  CDS            10B: 10B is a fluorescent protein published in 1996, derived from Aequorea victoria.
   4559..5056    +  CDS            13xMyc: 13 tandem Myc epitope tags
   5114..5301    +  terminator     ADH1 terminator: S. cerevisiae ADH1; transcription terminator for the S. cerevisiae alcohol dehydrogenase 1 (ADH1) gene
>Addgene plasmid #8739 | pKT0240 | depositor full sequence | sequence record 6750 | Author sequence
GATCTGTTTAGCTTGCCTCGTCCCCGCCGGGTCACCCGGCCAGCGACATGGAGGCCCAGAATACCCTCCT
TGACAGTCTTGACGTGCGCAGCTCAGGGGCATGATGTGACTGTCGCCCGTACATTTAGCCCATACATCCC
CATGTATAATCATTTGCATCCATACATTTTGATGGCCGCACGGCGCGAAGCAAAAATTACGGCTCCTCGC
TGCAGACCTGCGAGCAGGGAAACGCTCCCCTCACAGACGCGTTGAATTGTCCCCACGCCGCGCCCCTGTA
GAGAAATATAAAAGGTTAGGATTTGCCACTGAGGTTCTTCTTTCATATACTTCCTTTTAAAATCTTGCTA
GGATACAGTTCTCACATCACATCCGAACATAAACAACCATGGCAGAACCAGCCCAAAAAAAGCAAAAACA
AACTGTTCAGGAGCGCAAGGCGTTTATCTCCCGTATCACTAATGAAACTAAAATTCAAATCGCTATTTCG
CTGAATGGTGGTTATATTCAAATAAAAGATTCGATTCTTCCTGCAAAGAAGGATGACGATGTAGCTTCCC
AAGCTACTCAGTCACAGGTCATCGATATTCACACAGGTGTTGGCTTTTTGGATCATATGATCCATGCGTT
GGCAAAACACTCTGGTTGGTCTCTTATTGTTGAATGTATCGGTGACCTGCACATTGACGATCACCATACT
ACCGAAGATTGCGGTATCGCATTAGGGCAAGCGTTCAAAGAAGCAATGGGTGCTGTCCGTGGTGTAAAAA
GATTCGGTACTGGGTTCGCACCATTGGATGAGGCGCTATCACGTGCCGTAGTCGATTTATCTAATAGACC
ATTTGCTGTAATCGACCTTGGATTGAAGAGAGAGATGATTGGTGATTTATCCACTGAAATGATTCCACAC
TTTTTGGAAAGTTTCGCGGAGGCGGCCAGAATTACTTTGCATGTTGATTGTCTGAGAGGTTTCAACGATC
ACCACAGAAGTGAGAGTGCGTTCAAGGCTTTGGCTGTTGCCATAAGAGAAGCTATTTCTAGCAATGGCAC
CAATGACGTTCCCTCAACCAAAGGTGTTTTGATGTGAAGTACTGACAATAAAAAGATTCTTGTTTTCAAG
AACTTGTCATTTGTATAGTTTTTTTATATTGTAGTTGTTCTATTTTAATCAAATGTTAGCGTGATTTATA
TTTTTTTTCGCCTCGACATCATCTGCCCAGATGCGAAGTTAAGTGCGCAGAAAGTAATATCATGCGTCAA
TCGTATGTGAATGCTGGTCGCTATACTGCTGTCGATTCGATACTAACGCCGCCATCCAGTTTAAACGAGC
TCGAATTCATCGATGATATCAGATCCACTAGTGGCCTATGCGGCCGCGGATCTGCCGGTCTCCCTATAGT
GAGTCGTATTAATTTCGATAAGCCAGGTTAACCTGCATTAATGAATCGGCCAACGCGCGGGGAGAGGCGG
TTTGCGTATTGGGCGCTCTTCCGCTTCCTCGCTCACTGACTCGCTGCGCTCGGTCGTTCGGCTGCGGCGA
GCGGTATCAGCTCACTCAAAGGCGGTAATACGGTTATCCACAGAATCAGGGGATAACGCAGGAAAGAACA
TGTGAGCAAAAGGCCAGCAAAAGGCCAGGAACCGTAAAAAGGCCGCGTTGCTGGCGTTTTTCCATAGGCT
CCGCCCCCCTGACGAGCATCACAAAAATCGACGCTCAAGTCAGAGGTGGCGAAACCCGACAGGACTATAA
AGATACCAGGCGTTTCCCCCTGGAAGCTCCCTCGTGCGCTCTCCTGTTCCGACCCTGCCGCTTACCGGAT
ACCTGTCCGCCTTTCTCCCTTCGGGAAGCGTGGCGCTTTCTCAATGCTCACGCTGTAGGTATCTCAGTTC
GGTGTAGGTCGTTCGCTCCAAGCTGGGCTGTGTGCACGAACCCCCCGTTCAGCCCGACCGCTGCGCCTTA
TCCGGTAACTATCGTCTTGAGTCCAACCCGGTAAGACACGACTTATCGCCACTGGCAGCAGCCACTGGTA
ACAGGATTAGCAGAGCGAGGTATGTAGGCGGTGCTACAGAGTTCTTGAAGTGGTGGCCTAACTACGGCTA
CACTAGAAGGACAGTATTTGGTATCTGCGCTCTGCTGAAGCCAGTTACCTTCGGAAAAAGAGTTGGTAGC
TCTTGATCCGGCAAACAAACCACCGCTGGTAGCGGTGGTTTTTTTGTTTGCAAGCAGCAGATTACGCGCA
GAAAAAAAGGATCTCAAGAAGATCCTTTGATCTTTTCTACGGGGTCTGACGCTCAGTGGAACGAAAACTC
ACGTTAAGGGATTTTGGTCATGAGATTATCAAAAAGGATCTTCACCTAGATCCTTTTAAATTAAAAATGA
AGTTTTAAATCAATCTAAAGTATATATGAGTAAACTTGGTCTGACAGTTACCAATGCTTAATCAGTGAGG
CACCTATCTCAGCGATCTGTCTATTTCGTTCATCCATAGTTGCCTGACTCCCCGTCGTGTAGATAACTAC
GATACGGGAGGGCTTACCATCTGGCCCCAGTGCTGCAATGATACCGCGAGACCCACGCTCACCGGCTCCA
GATTTATCAGCAATAAACCAGCCAGCCGGAAGGGCCGAGCGCAGAAGTGGTCCTGCAACTTTATCCGCCT
CCATCCAGTCTATTAATTGTTGCCGGGAAGCTAGAGTAAGTAGTTCGCCAGTTAATAGTTTGCGCAACGT
TGTTGCCATTGCTACAGGCATCGTGGTGTCACGCTCGTCGTTTGGTATGGCTTCATTCAGCTCCGGTTCC
CAACGATCAAGGCGAGTTACATGATCCCCCATGTTGTGCAAAAAAGCGGTTAGCTCCTTCGGTCCTCCGA
TCGTTGTCAGAAGTAAGTTGGCCGCAGTGTTATCACTCATGGTTATGGCAGCACTGCATAATTCTCTTAC
TGTCATGCCATCCGTAAGATGCTTTTCTGTGACTGGTGAGTACTCAACCAAGTCATTCTGAGAATAGTGT
ATGCGGCGACCGAGTTGCTCTTGCCCGGCGTCAATACGGGATAATACCGCGCCACATAGCAGAACTTTAA
AAGTGCTCATCATTGGAAAACGTTCTTCGGGGCGAAAACTCTCAAGGATCTTACCGCTGTTGAGATCCAG
TTCGATGTAACCCACTCGTGCACCCAACTGATCTTCAGCATCTTTTACTTTCACCAGCGTTTCTGGGTGA
GCAAAAACAGGAAGGCAAAATGCCGCAAAAAAGGGAATAAGGGCGACACGGAAATGTTGAATACTCATAC
TCTTCCTTTTTCAATATTATTGAAGCATTTATCAGGGTTATTGTCTCATGAGCGGATACATATTTGAATG
TATTTAGAAAAATAAACAAATAGGGGTTCCGCGCACATTTCCCCGAAAAGTGCCACCTGACGTCTAAGAA
ACCATTATTATCATGACATTAACCTATAAAAATAGGCGTATCACGAGGCCCTTTCGTCTCGCGCGTTTCG
GTGATGACGGTGAAAACCTCTGACACATGCAGCTCCCGGAGACGGTCACAGCTTGTCTGTAAGCGGATGC
CGGGAGCAGACAAGCCCGTCAGGGCGCGTCAGCGGGTGTTGGCGGGTGTCGGGGCTGGCTTAACTATGCG
GCATCAGAGCAGATTGTACTGAGAGTGCACCATATGGACATATTGTCGTTAGAACGCGGCTACAATTAAT
ACATAACCTTATGTATCATACACATACGATTTAGGTGACACTATAGAACGCGGCCGCCAGCTGAAGCTTC
GTACGCTGCAGGTCGACGGATCGGTGACGGTGCTGGTTTAATTAACATGTCTAAAGGTGAAGAATTATTC
ACTGGTGTTGTCCCAATTTTGGTTGAATTAGATGGTGATGTTAATGGTCACAAATTTTCTGTCTCCGGTG
AAGGTGAAGGTGATGCTACTTACGGTAAATTGACCTTAAAATTTATTTGTACTACTGGTAAATTGCCAGT
TCCATGGCCAACCTTAGTCACTACTTTAGGTTATGGTTTGATGTGTTTTGCTAGATACCCAGATCATATG
AAACAACATGACTTTTTCAAGTCTGCCATGCCAGAAGGTTATGTTCAAGAAAGAACTATTTTTTTCAAAG
ATGACGGTAACTACAAGACCAGAGCTGAAGTCAAGTTTGAAGGTGATACCTTAGTTAATAGAATCGAATT
AAAAGGTATTGATTTTAAAGAAGATGGTAACATTTTAGGTCACAAATTGGAATACAACTATAACTCTCAC
AATGTTTACATCATGGCTGACAAACAAAAGAATGGTATCAAAGTTAACTTCAAAATTAGACACAACATTG
AAGATGGTTCTGTTCAATTAGCTGACCATTATCAACAAAATACTCCAATTGGTGATGGTCCAGTCTTGTT
ACCAGACAACCATTACTTATCCTATCAATCTGCCTTATCCAAAGATCCAAACGAAAAGAGAGACCACATG
GTCTTGTTAGAATTTGTTACTGCTGCTGGTATTACCCATGGTATGGATGAATTGTACAAACCCGGGTTAA
TTAACGGTGAACAAAAGCTAATCTCCGAGGAAGACTTGAACGGTGAACAAAAATTAATCTCAGAAGAAGA
CTTGAACGGACTCGACGGTGAACAAAAGTTGATTTCTGAAGAAGATTTGAACGGTGAACAAAAGCTAATC
TCCGAGGAAGACTTGAACGGTGAACAAAAATTAATCTCAGAAGAAGACTTGAACGGACTCGACGGTGAAC
AAAAGTTGATTTCTGAAGAAGATTTGAACGGTGAACAAAAGCTAATCTCCGAGGAAGACTTGAACGGTGA
ACAAAAATTAATCTCAGAAGAAGACTTGAACGGACTCGACGGTGAACAAAAGTTGATTTCTGAAGAAGAT
TTGAACGGTGAACAAAAGCTAATCTCCGAGGAAGACTTGAACGGTGAACAAAAATTAATCTCAGAAGAAG
ACTTGAACGGACTCGACGGTGAACAAAAGTTGATTTCTGAAGAAGATTTGAACGGTGAACAAAAGCTAAT
CTCCGAGGAAGACTTGAACGGTGAACAAAAATTAATCAATCACTAGTGAATTCGGCGCGCCACTTCTAAA
TAAGCGAATTTCTTATGATTTATGATTTTTATTATTAAATAAGTTATAAAAAAAATAAGTGTATACAAAT
TTTAAAGTGACTCTTAGGTTTTAAAACGAAAATTCTTATTCTTGAGTAACTCTTTCCTGTAGGTCAGGTT
GCTTTCTCAGGTATAGTATGAGGTCGCTCTTATTGACCACACCTCTACCGGCAGATCCGCTAGGGATAAC
AGGGTAATATA
