>Addgene plasmid #8739 | pKT0240 | addgene partial sequence | sequence record 17196 | SP6 5'-ATTTAGGTGACACTATAG-3'
TCGTACGCTGCAGGTCGACGGATCGGTGACGGTGCTGGTTTAATTAACATGTCTAAAGGTGAAGAATTAT
TCACTGGTGTTGTCCCAATTTTGGTTGAATTAGATGGTGATGTTAATGGTCACAAATTTTCTGTCTCCGG
TGAAGGTGAAGGTGATGCTACTTACGGTAAATTGACCTTAAAATTTATTTGTACTACTGGTAAATTGCCA
GTTCCATGGCCAACCTTAGTCACTACTTTAGGTTATGGTTTGATGTGTTTTGCTAGATACCCAGATCATA
TGAAACAACATGACTTTTTCAAGTCTGCCATGCCAGAAGGTTATGTTCAAGAAAGAACTATTTTTTTCAA
AGATGACGGTAACTACAAGACCAGAGCTGAAGTCAAGTTTGAAGGTGATACCTTAGTTAATAGAATCGAA
TTAAAAGGTATTGATTTTAAAGAAGATGGTAACATTTTAGGTCACAAATTGGAATACAACTATAACTCTC
ACAATGTTTACATCATGGCTGACAAACAAAAGAATGGTATCAAAGTTAACTTCAAAATTAGACACAACAT
TGAAGATGGTTCTGTTCAATTAGCTGACCATTATCAACAAAATACTCCAATTGGTGATGGTCCAGTCTTG
TTACCAGACAACCATTACTTATCCTATCAATCTGCCTTAT
